Addgene plasmid #160576: pUPD2 HDV (GB1444)
Purpose: Hepatitis Delta Virus ribozyme signal for the assembly of gRNA expression cassettes.
Depositing lab: Diego Orzaez. Depositing organization: Agencia Estatal Consejo Superior de Investigaciones Científicas, M.P. Publication: Assessment of Cas12a-mediated gene editing efficiency in plants. Bernabe-Orts JM, Casas-Rodrigo I, Minguet EG, Landolfi V, Garcia-Carpintero V, Gianoglio S, Vazquez-Vilar M, Granell A, Orzaez D. Plant Biotechnol J. 2019 Apr 5. doi: 10.1111/pbi.13113. PubMed 30950179.
Backbone
  Vector backbone: pUPD2
  Backbone manufacturer: self-made; derived from the BioBrick assembly plasmid pSB1C3
  Vector type: CRISPR, Synthetic Biology
Growth in bacteria
  Bacterial resistance: Chloramphenicol, 25 μg/mL
  Growth temperature: 37°C
  Growth strain: DH5alpha
  Copy number: High Copy
Gene/Insert
  Gene/Insert name: HDV
  Species: Synthetic; Hepatitis Delta Virus
  Insert size (bp): 76
  Mutation: BsaI and BsmBI sites removed
  Promoter: U6-26
  Cloning method: Restriction Enzyme; 5′ cloning site BsmBI (destroyed during cloning); 3′ cloning site BsmBI (destroyed during cloning)
  Sequencing primers: 5′ gctttcgctaaggatgatttctgg; 3′ cagggtggtgacaccttgcc
Terms and licenses: Academic/Nonprofit Terms; Industry Terms: Not Available to Industry
Depositor comments: Compatible with GoldenBraid; insert can be released with BsaI
How to cite: pUPD2 HDV (GB1444) was a gift from Diego Orzaez (Addgene plasmid # 160576 ; http://n2t.net/addgene:160576 ; RRID:Addgene_160576)
