[The description below was written by a language model from this plasmid's Addgene catalogue record and pLannotate feature annotations shown in this document.]
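Description:
pUPD2 HDV (GB1444) is a small (about 2.2 kb) GoldenBraid part-domestication plasmid carrying the Hepatitis Delta Virus ribozyme as a standardised, reusable DNA part. The backbone, pUPD2, is a self-made entry vector derived from the BioBrick assembly plasmid pSB1C3. The feature table reflects that ancestry: BioBrick prefix and suffix sequences flank the cloning position, and bacterial transcription terminators (a his operon terminator, the lambda t0 terminator and a further putative terminator) insulate the insert and marker. The plasmid is propagated in E. coli from a high-copy ColE1/pUC-type origin and selected with chloramphenicol, through a cat gene driven by its native promoter. It has no plant or other eukaryotic expression or selection elements, so it serves purely as a cloning-level part donor.

The insert is a 76 bp synthetic HDV ribozyme sequence from which internal BsaI and BsmBI sites have been removed to make it compatible with Type IIS assembly. It was introduced through BsmBI sites that were destroyed during cloning, and it can be released with BsaI for GoldenBraid assembly into higher-order transcriptional units. The automated annotation did not label the ribozyme itself; it presumably lies in the unannotated stretch between the BioBrick prefix and suffix. The catalogue lists U6-26 as the promoter, but no such promoter appears in the feature table, and one would not fit in a 76 bp insert. The entry probably refers to the promoter with which this part is meant to be combined.

The stated purpose is to supply a ribozyme signal for building guide RNA expression cassettes, where a self-cleaving HDV ribozyme downstream of a guide trims the transcript to a defined 3′ end. The associated work assessed Cas12a-mediated gene editing efficiency in plants.
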