Features (pLannotate 1.2.2; 8 found; start..end, strand, type, name):
     98..117     +  misc_feature   BioBrick suffix: universal suffix for all parts
    118..175     +  terminator     his operon terminator: This putative transcriptin terminator from the E. coli his operon has a 2-bp deletion introduced during synthesis. Its efficiency has not been determined.
    370..958     -  rep_origin     ori: high-copy-number ColE1/pMB1/pBR322/pUC origin of replication
   1141..1235    -  terminator     lambda t0 terminator: transcription terminator from phage lambda
   1259..1915    -  CDS            cat: CAT_ECOLX - Experimental evidence at protein level: Swiss-Prot protein existence level 1. This enzyme is an effector of chloramphenicol resistance in bacteria. From Escherichia coli. This protein is used as a marker in many commonly used cloning vectors, such as pACYC184.
   1916..2013    -  promoter       cat promoter: promoter of the E. coli cat gene encoding chloramphenicol acetyltransferase
   2099..2142    -  terminator     bacterial terminator: putative bacterial transcription terminator
   2145..2166    +  misc_feature   BioBrick prefix: BioBrick prefix for parts that do not start with "ATG"
>Addgene plasmid #160576 | pUPD2 HDV (GB1444) | addgene full sequence | sequence record 322085 | Addgene NGS Result
GGCCGGCATGGTCCCAGCCTCCTCGCTGGCGCCGGCTGGGCAACATGCTTCGGCATGGCGAATGGGACTT
TTTTTTCGCTTGAGACCACTCATCGCGACTAGTAGCGGCCGCTGCAGTCCGGCAAAAAAGGGCAAGGTGT
CACCACCCTGCCCTTTTTCTTTAAAACCGAAAAGATTACTTCGCGTTATGCAGGCTTCCTCGCTCACTGA
CTCGCTGCGCTCGGTCGTTCGGCTGCGGCGAGCGGTATCAGCTCACTCAAAGGCGGTAATACGGTTATCC
ACAGAATCAGGGGATAACGCAGGAAAGAACATGTGAGCAAAAGGCCAGCAAAAGGCCAGGAACCGTAAAA
AGGCCGCGTTGCTGGCGTTTTTCCACAGGCTCCGCCCCCCTGACGAGCATCACAAAAATCGACGCTCAAG
TCAGAGGTGGCGAAACCCGACAGGACTATAAAGATACCAGGCGTTTCCCCCTGGAAGCTCCCTCGTGCGC
TCTCCTGTTCCGACCCTGCCGCTTACCGGATACCTGTCCGCCTTTCTCCCTTCGGGAAGCGTGGCGCTTT
CTCATAGCTCACGCTGTAGGTATCTCAGTTCGGTGTAGGTCGTTCGCTCCAAGCTGGGCTGTGTGCACGA
ACCCCCCGTTCAGCCCGACCGCTGCGCCTTATCCGGTAACTATCGTCTTGAGTCCAACCCGGTAAGACAC
GACTTATCGCCACTGGCAGCAGCCACTGGTAACAGGATTAGCAGAGCGAGGTATGTAGGCGGTGCTACAG
AGTTCTTGAAGTGGTGGCCTAACTACGGCTACACTAGAAGAACAGTATTTGGTATCTGCGCTCTGCTGAA
GCCAGTTACCTTCGGAAAAAGAGTTGGTAGCTCTTGATCCGGCAAACAAACCACCGCTGGTAGCGGTGGT
TTTTTTGTTTGCAAGCAGCAGATTACGCGCAGAAAAAAAGGATCTCAAGAAGATCCTTTGATCTTTTCTA
CGGGGTCTGACGCTCAGTGGAACGAAAACTCACGTTAAGGGATTTTGGTCATGAGATTATCAAAAAGGAT
CTTCACCTAGATCCTTTTAAATTAAAAATGAAGTTTTAAATCAATCTAAAGTATATATGAGTAAACTTGG
TCTGACAGCTCGAGGCTTGGATTCTCACCAATAAAAAACGCCCGGCGGCAACCGAGCGTTCTGAACAAAT
CCAGATGGAGTTCTGAGGTCATTACTGGATCTATCAACAGGAGTCCAAGCGAGCTCGATATCAAATTACG
CCCCGCCCTGCCACTCGTCGCAGTACTGTTGTAATTCATTAAGCATTCTGCCGACATGGAAGCCATCACA
AACGGCATGATGAACCTGAATCGCCAGCGGCATCAGCACCTTGTCGCCTTGCGTATAATATTTGCCCATG
GTGAAAACGGGGGCGAAGAAGTTGTCCATATTGGCCACGTTTAAATCAAAACTGGTGAAACTCACCCAGG
GATTGGCTGATACGAAAAACATATTCTCAATAAACCCTTTAGGGAAATAGGCCAGGTTTTCACCGTAACA
CGCCACATCTTGCGAATATATGTGTAGAAACTGCCGGAAATCGTCGTGGTATTCACTCCAGAGTGATGAA
AACGTTTCAGTTTGCTCATGGAAAACGGTGTAACAAGGGTGAACACTATCCCATATCACCAGCTCACCGT
CTTTCATTGCCATACGAAATTCCGGATGAGCATTCATCAGGCGGGCAAGAATGTGAATAAAGGCCGGATA
AAACTTGTGCTTATTTTTCTTTACGGTCTTTAAAAAGGCCGTAATATCCAGCTGAACGGTCTGGTTATAG
GTACATTGAGCAACTGACTGAAATGCCTCAAAATGTTCTTTACGATGCCATTGGGATATATCAACGGTGG
TATATCCAGTGATTTTTTTCTCCATTTTAGCTTCCTTAGCTCCTGAAAATCTCGATAACTCAAAAAATAC
GCCCGGTAGTGATCTTATTTCATTATGGTGAAAGTTGGAACCTCTTACGTGCCCGATCAACTCGAGTGCC
ACCTGACGTCTAAGAAACCATTATTATCATGACATTAACCTATAAAAATAGGCGTATCACGAGGCAGAAT
TTCAGATAAAAAAAATCCTTAGCTTTCGCTAAGGATGATTTCTGGAATTCGCGGCCGCTTCTAGAGCGAT
GAGTGGTCTCG
